Addgene plasmid #105398: pJOG143
Purpose: Synthetic biology
Depositing lab: Johannes Stuttmann. Depositing organization: Martin-Luther-Universitaet Halle-Wittenberg. Publication: Peripheral infrastructure vectors and an extended set of plant parts for the Modular Cloning system. Gantner J, Ordon J, Ilse T, Kretschmer C, Gruetzner R, Lofke C, Dagdas Y, Burstenbinder K, Marillonnet S, Stuttmann J. PLoS One. 2018 May 30;13(5):e0197185. doi: 10.1371/journal.pone.0197185. eCollection 2018. PubMed 29847550.
Backbone
  Vector backbone: pAGM1301 (Engler et al., 2014)
  Vector type: Synthetic Biology
Growth in bacteria
  Bacterial resistance: Spectinomycin, 50 μg/mL
  Growth temperature: 37°C
  Growth strain: DH5alpha
  Copy number: High Copy
Gene/Insert
  Gene/Insert name: mYFP (GFP variant) fused to SV40 nuclear localization signal
  Mutation: BsaI/ BpiI restriction sites removed
  Cloning method: Restriction Enzyme; 5′ cloning site BpiI (destroyed during cloning); 3′ cloning site BpiI (destroyed during cloning)
  Sequencing primers: 5′ CTTTGAGTGAGCTGATACCG; 3′ GGGTTCCGCGCACATTTC
Terms and licenses: Academic/Nonprofit Terms; Industry Terms: Not Available to Industry
How to cite: pJOG143 was a gift from Johannes Stuttmann (Addgene plasmid # 105398 ; http://n2t.net/addgene:105398 ; RRID:Addgene_105398)
