[The description below was written by a language model from this plasmid's Addgene catalogue record, the feature table of its GenBank file and pLannotate feature annotations shown in this document.]
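Description:
pJOG143 is a small (about 3 kb) Modular Cloning (MoClo) level 0 part plasmid built in the pAGM1301 backbone. It belongs to an extended set of plant parts and infrastructure vectors for that Golden Gate-based assembly system. It is maintained in E. coli at high copy number from a pMB1/ColE1-type origin and is selected with spectinomycin through an aadA streptomycin/spectinomycin resistance gene, which the annotation places downstream of a bla-type promoter. The short integrase, gentamicin acetyltransferase and lacI fragments picked up by automated annotation appear to be backbone remnants rather than functional genes.

The payload is a coding module with no promoter or terminator of its own: monomeric YFP (annotated as mEYFP, the enhanced YFP carrying the monomerizing A206K change) fused at its C-terminus to the SV40 nuclear localization signal. The "[CT]" designation in the record name and the GCTT overhang annotated immediately after the NLS indicate that it is formatted as a C-terminal tag part, intended to be joined in frame behind a coding sequence module. Internal BsaI and BpiI sites were removed from the insert, so it is compatible with the type IIS enzymes used in MoClo. The part was cloned in through BpiI sites that were destroyed in the process. In the usual MoClo workflow such a part would be released with BsaI for assembly, although these release sites are not annotated in the record.

Combined with promoter, coding sequence and terminator modules in a level 1 transcription unit, this part yields a protein of interest carrying a fluorescent tag that directs it to the nucleus. Such fusions can be used for localization or nuclear-targeting experiments in plants. The two sequence records differ by only two nucleotides in length and agree in feature layout.
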