LOCUS       pJOG143_[CT]_mYFP-NLS 2995 bp DNA circular UNA 23-OCT-2012
COMMENT     This file is created by Vector NTI http://www.invitrogen.com/
FEATURES             Location/Qualifiers
     CDS             215..1225
                     /vntifkey="4"
                     /label="Sm/Sp no DraIII"
     mutation        1192
                     /vntifkey="62"
                     /label="G to A"
     misc_feature    1385..1999
                     /vntifkey="21"
                     /label="rep (pMB1)"
     rep_origin      complement(1984)
                     /vntifkey="33"
                     /label=ORI
                     /note="RNaseH cleavage point"
     misc_feature    complement(<2236..2249)
                     /note="Y271"
     CDS             2239..>2952
                     /gene="mYFPNLS"
                     /label=mYFP
     CDS             2953..2976
                     /label=NLS
     misc_feature    2980..2983
                     /vntifkey="21"
                     /label=GCTT
ORIGIN
        1 GTGGCTCTTC AGTGGACGAA AGGGCCTCGT GATACGCCTA TTTTTATAGG TTAATGTCAT
       61 GATAATAATG GTTTCTTAGA CGTCAGGTGG CACTTTTCGG GGAAATGTGC GCGGAACCCC
      121 TATTTGTTTA TTTTTCTAAA TACATTCAAA TATGTATCCG CTCATGAGAC AATAACCCTG
      181 ATAAATGCTT CAATAATATT GAAAAAGGAA GAGTATGCGC TCACGCAACT GGTCCAGAAC
      241 CTTGACCGAA CGCAGCGGTG GTAACGGCGC AGTGGCGGTT TTCATGGCTT GTTATGACTG
      301 TTTTTTTGGG GTACAGTCTA TGCCTCGGGC ATCCAAGCAG CAAGCGCGTT ACGCCGTGGG
      361 TCGATGTTTG ATGTTATGGA GCAGCAACGA TGTTACGCAG CAGGGCAGTC GCCCTAAAAC
      421 AAAGTTAAAC ATCATGAGGG AAGCGGTGAT CGCCGAAGTA TCGACTCAAC TATCAGAGGT
      481 AGTTGGCGTC ATCGAGCGCC ATCTCGAACC GACGTTGCTG GCCGTACATT TGTACGGCTC
      541 CGCAGTGGAT GGCGGCCTGA AGCCACACAG CGATATTGAT TTGCTGGTTA CGGTGACCGT
      601 AAGGCTTGAT GAAACAACGC GGCGAGCTTT GATCAACGAC CTTTTGGAAA CTTCGGCTTC
      661 CCCTGGAGAG AGCGAGATTC TCCGCGCTGT AGAAGTCACC ATTGTTGTGC ACGACGACAT
      721 CATTCCGTGG CGTTATCCAG CTAAGCGCGA ACTGCAATTT GGAGAATGGC AGCGCAATGA
      781 CATTCTTGCA GGTATCTTCG AGCCAGCCAC GATCGACATT GATCTGGCTA TCTTGCTGAC
      841 AAAAGCAAGA GAACATAGCG TTGCCTTGGT AGGTCCAGCG GCGGAGGAAC TCTTTGATCC
      901 GGTTCCTGAA CAGGATCTAT TTGAGGCGCT AAATGAAACC TTAACGCTAT GGAACTCGCC
      961 GCCCGACTGG GCTGGCGATG AGCGAAATGT AGTGCTTACG TTGTCCCGCA TTTGGTACAG
     1021 CGCAGTAACC GGCAAAATCG CGCCGAAGGA TGTCGCTGCC GACTGGGCAA TGGAGCGCCT
     1081 GCCGGCCCAG TATCAGCCCG TCATACTTGA AGCTAGACAG GCTTATCTTG GACAAGAAGA
     1141 AGATCGCTTG GCCTCGCGCG CAGATCAGTT GGAAGAATTT GTCCATTACG TAAAAGGCGA
     1201 GATCACCAAG GTAGTCGGCA AATAACTGTC AGACCAAGTT TACTCATATA TACTTTAGAT
     1261 TGATTTAAAA CTTCATTTTT AATTTAAAAG GATCTAGGTG AAGATCCTTT TTGATAATCT
     1321 CATGACCAAA ATCCCTTAAC GTGAGTTTTC GTTCCACTGA GCGTCAGACC CCGTAGAAAA
     1381 GATCAAAGGA TCTTCTTGAG ATCCTTTTTT TCTGCGCGTA ATCTGCTGCT TGCAAACAAA
     1441 AAAACCACCG CTACCAGCGG TGGTTTGTTT GCCGGATCAA GAGCTACCAA CTCTTTTTCC
     1501 GAAGGTAACT GGCTTCAGCA GAGCGCAGAT ACCAAATACT GTCCTTCTAG TGTAGCCGTA
     1561 GTTAGGCCAC CACTTCAAGA ACTCTGTAGC ACCGCCTACA TACCTCGCTC TGCTAATCCT
     1621 GTTACCAGTG GCTGCTGCCA GTGGCGATAA GTCGTGTCTT ACCGGGTTGG ACTCAAGACG
     1681 ATAGTTACCG GATAAGGCGC AGCGGTCGGG CTGAACGGGG GGTTCGTGCA CACAGCCCAG
     1741 CTTGGAGCGA ACGACCTACA CCGAACTGAG ATACCTACAG CGTGAGCTAT GAGAAAGCGC
     1801 CACGCTTCCC GAAGGGAGAA AGGCGGACAG GTATCCGGTA AGCGGCAGGG TCGGAACAGG
     1861 AGAGCGCACG AGGGAGCTTC CAGGGGGAAA CGCCTGGTAT CTTTATAGTC CTGTCGGGTT
     1921 TCGCCACCTC TGACTTGAGC GTCGATTTTT GTGATGCTCG TCAGGGGGGC GGAGCCTATG
     1981 GAAAAACGCC AGCAACGCGG CCTTTTTACG GTTCCTGGCC TTTTGCTGGC CTTTTGCTCA
     2041 CATGTTCTTT CCTGCGTTAT CCCCTGATTC TGTGGATAAC CGTATTACCG CCTTTGAGTG
     2101 AGCTGATACC GCTCGCCGCA GCCGAACGAC CGAGCGCAGC GAGTCAGTGA GCGAGGAAGC
     2161 GGAAGAGCGC CCAATACGCA AACCGCCTCT CCCCGCGCGT TGGCCGATTC ATTAATCACT
     2221 CTGTGGTCTC ATTCGgctAT GGTGAGCAAG GGCGAGGAGC TGTTCACCGG GGTGGTGCCC
     2281 ATCCTGGTCG AGCTGGACGG CGACGTAAAC GGCCACAAGT TCAGCGTGTC CGGCGAGGGC
     2341 GAGGGCGATG CCACCTACGG CAAGCTGACC CTGAAGTTCA TCTGCACCAC CGGCAAGCTG
     2401 CCCGTGCCCT GGCCCACCCT CGTGACCACC TTCGGCTACG GCcTGaAGTG CTTCGCCCGC
     2461 TACCCCGACC ACATGAAGCA GCACGACTTC TTCAAGTCCG CCATGCCCGA AGGCTACGTC
     2521 CAGGAGCGCA CCATCTTCTT CAAGGACGAC GGCAACTACA AGACCCGCGC CGAGGTGAAG
     2581 TTCGAGGGCG ACACCCTGGT GAACCGCATC GAGCTGAAGG GCATCGACTT CAAGGAGGAC
     2641 GGCAACATCC TGGGGCACAA GCTGGAGTAC AACTACAACA GCCACAACGT CTATATCATG
     2701 GCCGACAAGC AGAAGAACGG CATCAAGGTG AACTTCAAGA TCCGCCACAA CATCGAGGAC
     2761 GGCAGCGTGC AGCTCGCCGA CCACTACCAG CAGAACACCC CCATCGGCGA CGGCCCCGTG
     2821 CTGCTGCCCG ACAACCACTA CCTGAGCTAC CAGTCCAAGC TGAGCAAAGA CCCCAACGAG
     2881 AAGCGCGATC ACATGGTCCT GCTGGAGTTC GTGACCGCCG CCGGGATCAC TCaCGGCATG
     2941 GACGAGCTGT ACAAGCCTAA GAAGAAGAGA AAGGTTtaaG CTTTGAGACC ACGAA
//
