Features (pLannotate 1.2.2; 7 found; start..end, strand, type, name):
    110..214     +  promoter       AmpR promoter: bla
    205..285     -  CDS            int (fragment): INT2_ECOLX - Protein inferred from homology: Swiss-Prot protein existence level 3. Putative integrase believed to be involved in the insertion of antibiotic resistance genes into plasmids and transposons. From Escherichia coli.
    373..429     +  CDS            GmR (fragment): gentamycin acetyltransferase; aacC1; confers resistance to gentamycin
    436..1224    +  CDS            aadA: S3AD_ECOLX - Experimental evidence at protein level: Swiss-Prot protein existence level 1. Mediates bacterial resistance to the antibiotics streptomycin and spectinomycin. From Escherichia coli.
   1398..1986    +  rep_origin     ori: high-copy-number ColE1/pMB1/pBR322/pUC origin of replication
   2169..2218    +  CDS            lacI (fragment): lac repressor; lacI; The lac repressor binds to the lac operator to inhibit transcription in E. coli. This inhibition can be relieved by adding lactose or isopropyl-β-D-thiogalactopyranoside (IPTG).
   2241..2957    +  CDS            mEYFP: enhanced YFP with monomerizing A206K mutation (Zacharias et al., 2002) mammalian codon-optimized
>Addgene plasmid #105398 | pJOG143 | addgene full sequence | sequence record 207045 | Addgene NGS Result
GTGGCTCTTCAGTGGACGAAAGGGCCTCGTGATACGCCTATTTTTATAGGTTAATGTCATGATAATAATG
GTTTCTTAGACGTCAGGTGGCACTTTTCGGGGAAATGTGCGCGGAACCCCTATTTGTTTATTTTTCTAAA
TACATTCAAATATGTATCCGCTCATGAGACAATAACCCTGATAAATGCTTCAATAATATTGAAAAAGGAA
GAGTATGCGCTCACGCAACTGGTCCAGAACCTTGACCGAACGCAGCGGTGGTAACGGCGCAGTGGCGGTT
TTCATGGCTTGTTATGACTGTTTTTTTTTGGGGTACAGTCTATGCCTCGGGCATCCAAGCAGCAAGCGCG
TTACGCCGTGGGTCGATGTTTGATGTTATGGAGCAGCAACGATGTTACGCAGCAGGGCAGTCGCCCTAAA
ACAAAGTTAAACATCATGAGGGAAGCGGTGATCGCCGAAGTATCGACTCAACTATCAGAGGTAGTTGGCG
TCATCGAGCGCCATCTCGAACCGACGTTGCTGGCCGTACATTTGTACGGCTCCGCAGTGGATGGCGGCCT
GAAGCCACACAGCGATATTGATTTGCTGGTTACGGTGACCGTAAGGCTTGATGAAACAACGCGGCGAGCT
TTGATCAACGACCTTTTGGAAACTTCGGCTTCCCCTGGAGAGAGCGAGATTCTCCGCGCTGTAGAAGTCA
CCATTGTTGTGCACGACGACATCATTCCGTGGCGTTATCCAGCTAAGCGCGAACTGCAATTTGGAGAATG
GCAGCGCAATGACATTCTTGCAGGTATCTTCGAGCCAGCCACGATCGACATTGATCTGGCTATCTTGCTG
ACAAAAGCAAGAGAACATAGCGTTGCCTTGGTAGGTCCAGCGGCGGAGGAACTCTTTGATCCGGTTCCTG
AACAGGATCTATTTGAGGCGCTAAATGAAACCTTAACGCTATGGAACTCGCCGCCCGACTGGGCTGGCGA
TGAGCGAAATGTAGTGCTTACGTTGTCCCGCATTTGGTACAGCGCAGTAACCGGCAAAATCGCGCCGAAG
GATGTCGCTGCCGACTGGGCAATGGAGCGCCTGCCGGCCCAGTATCAGCCCGTCATACTTGAAGCTAGAC
AGGCTTATCTTGGACAAGAAGAAGATCGCTTGGCCTCGCGCGCAGATCAGTTGGAAGAATTTGTCCATTA
CGTAAAAGGCGAGATCACCAAGGTAGTCGGCAAATAACTGTCAGACCAAGTTTACTCATATATACTTTAG
ATTGATTTAAAACTTCATTTTTAATTTAAAAGGATCTAGGTGAAGATCCTTTTTGATAATCTCATGACCA
AAATCCCTTAACGTGAGTTTTCGTTCCACTGAGCGTCAGACCCCGTAGAAAAGATCAAAGGATCTTCTTG
AGATCCTTTTTTTCTGCGCGTAATCTGCTGCTTGCAAACAAAAAAACCACCGCTACCAGCGGTGGTTTGT
TTGCCGGATCAAGAGCTACCAACTCTTTTTCCGAAGGTAACTGGCTTCAGCAGAGCGCAGATACCAAATA
CTGTTCTTCTAGTGTAGCCGTAGTTAGGCCACCACTTCAAGAACTCTGTAGCACCGCCTACATACCTCGC
TCTGCTAATCCTGTTACCAGTGGCTGCTGCCAGTGGCGATAAGTCGTGTCTTACCGGGTTGGACTCAAGA
CGATAGTTACCGGATAAGGCGCAGCGGTCGGGCTGAACGGGGGGTTCGTGCACACAGCCCAGCTTGGAGC
GAACGACCTACACCGAACTGAGATACCTACAGCGTGAGCTATGAGAAAGCGCCACGCTTCCCGAAGGGAG
AAAGGCGGACAGGTATCCGGTAAGCGGCAGGGTCGGAACAGGAGAGCGCACGAGGGAGCTTCCAGGGGGA
AACGCCTGGTATCTTTATAGTCCTGTCGGGTTTCGCCACCTCTGACTTGAGCGTCGATTTTTGTGATGCT
CGTCAGGGGGGCGGAGCCTATGGAAAAACGCCAGCAACGCGGCCTTTTTACGGTTCCTGGCCTTTTGCTG
GCCTTTTGCTCACATGTTCTTTCCTGCGTTATCCCCTGATTCTGTGGATAACCGTATTACCGCCTTTGAG
TGAGCTGATACCGCTCGCCGCAGCCGAACGACCGAGCGCAGCGAGTCAGTGAGCGAGGAAGCGGAAGAGC
GCCCAATACGCAAACCGCCTCTCCCCGCGCGTTGGCCGATTCATTAATCACTCTGTGGTCTCATTCGGCT
ATGGTGAGCAAGGGCGAGGAGCTGTTCACCGGGGTGGTGCCCATCCTGGTCGAGCTGGACGGCGACGTAA
ACGGCCACAAGTTCAGCGTGTCCGGCGAGGGCGAGGGCGATGCCACCTACGGCAAGCTGACCCTGAAGTT
CATCTGCACCACCGGCAAGCTGCCCGTGCCCTGGCCCACCCTCGTGACCACCTTCGGCTACGGCCTGAAG
TGCTTCGCCCGCTACCCCGACCACATGAAGCAGCACGACTTCTTCAAGTCCGCCATGCCCGAAGGCTACG
TCCAGGAGCGCACCATCTTCTTCAAGGACGACGGCAACTACAAGACCCGCGCCGAGGTGAAGTTCGAGGG
CGACACCCTGGTGAACCGCATCGAGCTGAAGGGCATCGACTTCAAGGAGGACGGCAACATCCTGGGGCAC
AAGCTGGAGTACAACTACAACAGCCACAACGTCTATATCATGGCCGACAAGCAGAAGAACGGCATCAAGG
TGAACTTCAAGATCCGCCACAACATCGAGGACGGCAGCGTGCAGCTCGCCGACCACTACCAGCAGAACAC
CCCCATCGGCGACGGCCCCGTGCTGCTGCCCGACAACCACTACCTGAGCTACCAGTCCAAGCTGAGCAAA
GACCCCAACGAGAAGCGCGATCACATGGTCCTGCTGGAGTTCGTGACCGCCGCCGGGATCACTCACGGCA
TGGACGAGCTGTACAAGCCTAAGAAGAAGAGAAAGGTTTAAGCTTTGAGACCACGAA
